>Addgene plasmid #110993 | PF3D7_0620000-COMP-blac-flag-his | depositor full sequence | sequence record 208747 | PF3D7_0620000-COMP-blac-flag-his sequence 9043 bps
CTCGAGAAAGGCGTCTAACCAGTCACAGTCGCAAGGTAGGCTGAGCACCGTGGCGGGCGGCAGCGGGTGG
CGGTCGGGGTTGTTTCTGGCGGAGGTGCTGCTGATGATGTAATTAAAGTAGGCGGTCTTGAGACGGCGGA
TGGTCGAGGTGAGGTGTGGCAGGCTTGAGATCCAGCTGTTGGGGTGAGTACTCCCTCTCAAAAGCGGGCA
TTACTTCTGCGCTAAGATTGTCAGTTTCCAAAAACGAGGAGGATTTGATATTCACCTGGCCCGATCTGGC
CATACACTTGAGTGACAATGACATCCACTTTGCCTTTCTCTCCACAGGTGTCCACTCCCAGGTCCAAGTT
TGCCACCATGGAGTTTCAGACCCAGGTACTCATGTCCCTGCTGCTCTGCATGTCTGGTGCGGCCGCCAAG
GACGATGGACAGAGACACGGCGAGGACAGCGACAGCATGAACAAGTACAACTACATCTACCGGCCCAACG
CCGACAACGGCATCCACAACAACCTGCGGCCCAGCAGCTACATCGACATGGAACACATTGCCAAGGGCCG
GGACAACACAGCCGGCCTGAGAGAGAACGAGCTGTTCGACATCCAGAACGACGAGAACAGCAACATGGGC
CCCGACCAGGAAAAAGTCATCACCCTGAGCGACAAGATCTACATCGATAAGATCAAGAACATCATCGAGT
ACCGGAAGTGGCGGGCCAAGAGCAAGTACAGAAGCCCCGCCAAGCAGCCCGAAGAGGACATGTTCGTGGA
AGGCTACATCCCCATCAAGCGGCGGGACGACAACCTGCTGCCTCACGAGAAGGCCGAGAAGGACTTCGAG
GAAATCATCCAGAAATACGTGGACCTCGAGAACAAGCTGCAGAAGCAGAAAGAGCTGGAAGAGGCCGAGC
GGCGGAAGAAGAAGCTGGACGACGAGCAGAAGCGGCAGAAGGATCTCGAGGACACCAACCGGAAAGAGAA
TGACGAGGAACAGAGCTACAAGAAGCTCGAGGACCTGGAACTGGAAAACATCGACACCAAGATCAACAAC
AACGACGCCTACGACGTGGAAAACGGCTTCAACGACGACAACAAGCTGTACACAAAGATTAACAAGATCG
TCAGCCAGGTGTCCCAGAACAATGAGCTGTACGTGAACATCATGAAGTACATCACACTGGTCTACACCAG
CCACGTGGACATCAAGCAGGACGACTTCACCAACGGCGCCATCAGCATCTTTCTGACCTTCGAGAACCCC
AAGATGGGCAACGACCTGGCCAATATCAATATCGCCTTCTTCGCCAGCGAGCAGCGGACCGGCACCAACG
AGGTGGCCGAGGCCAGAAGCAACTACCTGACCAACTACAACATGAATGAGCTGCTCGAGGATAACGCCGC
TGGCCGGCTGCTGAGCCAGGACGAGTACATCAAAGAACTCGTGAAGTACAACCACGCCATCTCCAGCAGC
AACAAAGAGAACCTGAAGAACGAGAACTACGACGTCAACATGAACATTGCTAAGATCCTGCAGTATATCA
TCGACAACGACATCAACCTGGTGGACAACTTCATCACCTTCAACAGAGCCAACGAGCAGGAAGTGACCAT
CAGCAAGCTGGATGACTTTCTGCACGAGTGCTCCAAAGTGAAGCCCGAGGATATCAAGAAGGATGAGATC
CAGAAGATCATCAAGACCATCAACAAGAAAGAGCAGATTATCAAAGAAGTGAAGAACAGCCTGATCAAGA
AAGACATCGAGAAGTGCAAGCTCTACACCACCATCCTGATGTTCGGCAGCGGCGCGCCGTCGACCTCCAT
CACGGCCTATAAGAGTGAGGGGGAGTCAGCGGAGTTCTCCTTCCCACTCAACCTTGGAGAGGAAAGCCTG
CAGGGAGAGTTGAGATGGAAGGCAGAGAAGGCTCCTTCTTCCCAGTCCTGGATCACCTTCTCCCTAAAGA
ACCAAAAGGTGTCTGTGCAGAAGTCTACTAGCAACCCCAAGTTCCAGCTGTCCGAAACGCTCCCACTCAC
CCTTCAGATACCCCAGGTCTCCCTTCAGTTTGCTGGTTCTGGCAACCTGACCCTGACTCTGGACAGAGGG
ATACTGTATCAGGAAGTGAACCTGGTGGTGATGAAAGTGACTCAGCCCGACAGCAACACTTTGACCTGTG
AGGTGATGGGACCCACCTCACCCAAGATGAGACTGATCTTGAAGCAGGAGAATCAGGAGGCCAGGGTCTC
CAGGCAGGAGAAAGTGATTCAAGTGCAGGCCCCTGAAGCAGGGGTGTGGCAATGTCTACTGAGTGAAGGT
GAAGAGGTCAAGATGGACTCCAAGATCCAGGTTTTATCCAAAGGGTTGAATTCCGGCGGCGGCTCCGGAG
GCGGTACCGGTGGCGGCGACCTAGCCCCACAGATGCTTCGAGAACTCCAGGAGACTAATGCGGCGCTGCA
AGACGTGAGAGAGCTCTTGCGACAGCAGGTCAAGGAGATCACCTTCCTGAAGAATACGGTGATGGAATGT
GACGCCTGCGGTCTAGACAGAAACCTGCCTCCACTAGCACCTCTGGGCCCACACCCAGAAACGCTGGTGA
AAGTAAAAGATGCTGAAGATCAGTTGGGTGCACGAGTGGGTTACATCGAACTGGATCTCAACAGCGGTAA
GATCCTTGAGAGTTTTCGCCCCGAAGAACGTTTTCCAATGATGAGCACTTTTAAAGTTCTGCTATGTGGC
GCGGTATTATCCCGTATTGACGCCGGGCAAGAGCAACTCGGTCGCCGCATACACTATTCTCAGAATGACT
TGGTTGAGTACTCACCAGTCACAGAAAAGCATCTTACGGATGGCATGACAGTAAGAGAATTATGCAGTGC
TGCCATAACCATGAGTGATAACACTGCGGCCAACTTACTTCTGACAACGATCGGAGGACCGAAGGAGCTA
ACCGCTTTTTTGCACAACATGGGGGATCATGTAACTCGCCTTGATCGTTGGGAACCGGAGCTGAATGAAG
CCATACCAAACGACGAGCGTGACACCACGATGCCTGTAGCAATGGCAACAACGTTGCGCAAACTATTAAC
TGGCGAACTACTTACTCTAGCTTCCCGGCAACAATTAATAGACTGGATGGAGGCGGATAAAGTTGCAGGA
CCACTTCTGCGCTCGGCCCTTCCGGCTGGCTGGTTTATTGCTGATAAATCTGGAGCCGGTGAGCGTGGGT
CTCGCGGTATCATTGCAGCACTGGGGCCAGATGGTAAGCCCTCCCGTATCGTAGTTATCTACACGACGGG
GAGTCAGGCAACTATGGATGAACGAAATAGACAGATCGCTGAGATAGGTGCCTCACTGATTAAGCATTGG
GGCCCTGACTACAAAGACCATGACGGTGATTATAAAGATCATGACATCGATTACAAGGATGACGATGACA
AGGGCCCTCACCACCACCATCACCACTAATTAATTAAGGATCCCCCGACCTCGACCTCTGGCTAATAAAG
GAAATTTATTTTCATTGCAATAGTGTGTTGGAATTTTTTGTGTCTCTCACTCGGAAGGACATATGGGAGG
GCAAATCATTTGGTCGAGATCCCTCGGAGATCTCTAGCTAGAGGATCGATCCCCGCCCCGGACGAACTAA
ACCTGACTACGACATCTCTGCCCCTTCTTCGCGGGGCAGTGCATGTAATCCCTTCAGTTGGTTGGTACAA
CTTGCCAACTGGGCCCTGTTCCACATGTGACACGGGGGGGGACCAAACACAAAGGGGTTCTCTGACTGTA
GTTGACATCCTTATAAATGGATGTGCACATTTGCCAACACTGAGTGGCTTTCATCCTGGAGCAGACTTTG
CAGTCTGTGGACTGCAACACAACATTGCCTTTATGTGTAACTCTTGGCTGAAGCTCTTACACCAATGCTG
GGGGACATGTACCTCCCAGGGGCCCAGGAAGACTACGGGAGGCTACACCAACGTCAATCAGAGGGGCCTG
TGTAGCTACCGATAAGCGGACCCTCAAGAGGGCATTAGCAATAGTGTTTATAAGGCCCCCTTGTTAACCC
TAAACGGGTAGCATATGCTTCCCGGGTAGTAGTATATACTATCCAGACTAACCCTAATTCAATAGCATAT
GTTACCCAACGGGAAGCATATGCTATCGAATTAGGGTTAGTAAAAGGGTCCTAAGGAACAGCGATATCTC
CCACCCCATGAGCTGTCACGGTTTTATTTACATGGGGTCAGGATTCCACGAGGGTAGTGAACCATTTTAG
TCACAAGGGCAGTGGCTGAAGATCAAGGAGCGGGCAGTGAACTCTCCTGAATCTTCGCCTGCTTCTTCAT
TCTCCTTCGTTTAGCTAATAGAATAACTGCTGAGTTGTGAACAGTAAGGTGTATGTGAGGTGCTCGAAAA
CAAGGTTTCAGGTGACGCCCCCAGAATAAAATTTGGACGGGGGGTTCAGTGGTGGCATTGTGCTATGACA
CCAATATAACCCTCACAAACCCCTTGGGCAATAAATACTAGTGTAGGAATGAAACATTCTGAATATCTTT
AACAATAGAAATCCATGGGGTGGGGACAAGCCGTAAAGACTGGATGTCCATCTCACACGAATTTATGGCT
ATGGGCAACACATAATCCTAGTGCAATATGATACTGGGGTTATTAAGATGTGTCCCAGGCAGGGACCAAG
ACAGGTGAACCATGTTGTTACACTCTATTTGTAACAAGGGGAAAGAGAGTGGACGCCGACAGCAGCGGAC
TCCACTGGTTGTCTCTAACACCCCCGAAAATTAAACGGGGCTCCACGCCAATGGGGCCCATAAACAAAGA
CAAGTGGCCACTCTTTTTTTTGAAATTGTGGAGTGGGGGCACGCGTCAGCCCCCACACGCCGCCCTGCGG
TTTTGGACTGTAAAATAAGGGTGTAATAACTTGGCTGATTGTAACCCCGCTAACCACTGCGGTCAAACCA
CTTGCCCACAAAACCACTAATGGCACCCCGGGGAATACCTGCATAAGTAGGTGGGCGGGCCAAGATAGGG
GCGCGATTGCTGCGATCTGGAGGACAAATTACACACACTTGCGCCTGAGCGCCAAGCACAGGGTTGTTGG
TCCTCATATTCACGAGGTCGCTGAGAGCACGGTGGGCTAATGTTGCCATGGGTAGCATATACTACCCAAA
TATCTGGATAGCATATGCTATCCTAATCTATATCTGGGTAGCATAGGCTATCCTAATCTATATCTGGGTA
GCATATGCTATCCTAATCTATATCTGGGTAGTATATGCTATCCTAATTTATATCTGGGTAGCATAGGCTA
TCCTAATCTATATCTGGGTAGCATATGCTATCCTAATCTATATCTGGGTAGTATATGCTATCCTAATCTG
TATCCGGGTAGCATATGCTATCCTAATAGAGATTAGGGTAGTATATGCTATCCTAATTTATATCTGGGTA
GCATATACTACCCAAATATCTGGATAGCATATGCTATCCTAATCTATATCTGGGTAGCATATGCTATCCT
AATCTATATCTGGGTAGCATAGGCTATCCTAATCTATATCTGGGTAGCATATGCTATCCTAATCTATATC
TGGGTAGTATATGCTATCCTAATTTATATCTGGGTAGCATAGGCTATCCTAATCTATATCTGGGTAGCAT
ATGCTATCCTAATCTATATCTGGGTAGTATATGCTATCCTAATCTGTATCCGGGTAGCATATGCTATCCT
CATGATAAGCTGTCAAACATGAGAATTTTCTTGAAGACGAAAGGGCCTCGTGATACGCCTATTTTTATAG
GTTAATGTCATGATAATAATGGTTTCTTAGACGTCAGGTGGCACTTTTCGGGGAAATGTGCGCGGAACCC
CTATTTGTTTATTTTTCTAAATACATTCAAATATGTATCCGCTCATGAGACAATAACCCTGATAAATGCT
TCAATAATATTGAAAAAGGAAGAGTATGAGTATTCAACATTTCCGTGTCGCCCTTATTCCCTTTTTTGCG
GCATTTTGCCTTCCTGTTTTTGCTCACCCAGAAACGCTGGTGAAAGTAAAAGATGCTGAAGATCAGTTGG
GTGCACGAGTGGGTTACATCGAACTGGATCTCAACAGCGGTAAGATCCTTGAGAGTTTTCGCCCCGAAGA
ACGTTTTCCAATGATGAGCACTTTTAAAGTTCTGCTATGTGGCGCGGTATTATCCCGTGTTGACGCCGGG
CAAGAGCAACTCGGTCGCCGCATACACTATTCTCAGAATGACTTGGTTGAGTACTCACCAGTCACAGAAA
AGCATCTTACGGATGGCATGACAGTAAGAGAATTATGCAGTGCTGCCATAACCATGAGTGATAACACTGC
GGCCAACTTACTTCTGACAACGATCGGAGGACCGAAGGAGCTAACCGCTTTTTTGCACAACATGGGGGAT
CATGTAACTCGCCTTGATCGTTGGGAACCGGAGCTGAATGAAGCCATACCAAACGACGAGCGTGACACCA
CGATGCCTGCAGCAATGGCAACAACGTTGCGCAAACTATTAACTGGCGAACTACTTACTCTAGCTTCCCG
GCAACAATTAATAGACTGGATGGAGGCGGATAAAGTTGCAGGACCACTTCTGCGCTCGGCCCTTCCGGCT
GGCTGGTTTATTGCTGATAAATCTGGAGCCGGTGAGCGTGGGTCTCGCGGTATCATTGCAGCACTGGGGC
CAGATGGTAAGCCCTCCCGTATCGTAGTTATCTACACGACGGGGAGTCAGGCAACTATGGATGAACGAAA
TAGACAGATCGCTGAGATAGGTGCCTCACTGATTAAGCATTGGTAACTGTCAGACCAAGTTTACTCATAT
ATACTTTAGATTGATTTAAAACTTCATTTTTAATTTAAAAGGATCTAGGTGAAGATCCTTTTTGATAATC
TCATGACCAAAATCCCTTAACGTGAGTTTTCGTTCCACTGAGCGTCAGACCCCGTAGAAAAGATCAAAGG
ATCTTCTTGAGATCCTTTTTTTCTGCGCGTAATCTGCTGCTTGCAAACAAAAAAACCACCGCTACCAGCG
GTGGTTTGTTTGCCGGATCAAGAGCTACCAACTCTTTTTCCGAAGGTAACTGGCTTCAGCAGAGCGCAGA
TACCAAATACTGTTCTTCTAGTGTAGCCGTAGTTAGGCCACCACTTCAAGAACTCTGTAGCACCGCCTAC
ATACCTCGCTCTGCTAATCCTGTTACCAGTGGCTGCTGCCAGTGGCGATAAGTCGTGTCTTACCGGGTTG
GACTCAAGACGATAGTTACCGGATAAGGCGCAGCGGTCGGGCTGAACGGGGGGTTCGTGCACACAGCCCA
GCTTGGAGCGAACGACCTACACCGAACTGAGATACCTACAGCGTGAGCTATGAGAAAGCGCCACGCTTCC
CGAAGGGAGAAAGGCGGACAGGTATCCGGTAAGCGGCAGGGTCGGAACAGGAGAGCGCACGAGGGAGCTT
CCAGGGGGAAACGCCTGGTATCTTTATAGTCCTGTCGGGTTTCGCCACCTCTGACTTGAGCGTCGATTTT
TGTGATGCTCGTCAGGGGGGCGGAGCCTATGGAAAAACGCCAGCAACGCGGCCTTTTTACGGTTCCTGGC
CTTTTGCTGGCCTTTTGCTCACATGTTCTTTCCTGCGTTATCCCCTGATTCTGTGGATAACCGTATTACC
GCCTTTGAGTGAGCTGATACCGCTCGCCGCAGCCGAACGACCGAGCGCAGCGAGTCAGTGAGCGAGGAAG
CGGAAGAGCGCCCAATACGCAAACCGCCTCTCCCCGCGCGTTGGCCGATTCATTAATGCAGCTGGCACGA
CAGGTTTCCCGACTGGAAAGCGGGCAGTGAGCGCAACGCAATTAATGTGAGTTAGCTCACTCATTAGGCA
CCCCAGGCTTTACACTTTATGCTTCCGGCTCGTATGTTGTGTGGAATTGTGAGCGGATAACAATTTCACA
CAGGAAACAGCTATGACCATGATTACGCCAAGCTCTAGCTAGAGGTCGACCAATTCTCATGTTTGACAGC
TTATCATCGCAGATCCGGGCAACGTTGTTGCCATTGCTGCAGGCGCAGAACTGGTAGGTATGGAAGATCT
ATACATTGAATCAATATTGGCAATTAGCCATATTAGTCATTGGTTATATAGCATAAATCAATATTGGCTA
TTGGCCATTGCATACGTTGTATCTATATCATAATATGTACATTTATATTGGCTCATGTCCAATATGACCG
CCATGTTGACATTGATTATTGACTAGTTATTAATAGTAATCAATTACGGGGTCATTAGTTCATAGCCCAT
ATATGGAGTTCCGCGTTACATAACTTACGGTAAATGGCCCGCCTGGCTGACCGCCCAACGACCCCCGCCC
ATTGACGTCAATAATGACGTATGTTCCCATAGTAACGCCAATAGGGACTTTCCATTGACGTCAATGGGTG
GAGTATTTACGGTAAACTGCCCACTTGGCAGTACATCAAGTGTATCATATGCCAAGTCCGCCCCCTATTG
ACGTCAATGACGGTAAATGGCCCGCCTGGCATTATGCCCAGTACATGACCTTACGGGACTTTCCTACTTG
GCAGTACATCTACGTATTAGTCATCGCTATTACCATGGTGATGCGGTTTTGGCAGTACACCAATGGGCGT
GGATAGCGGTTTGACTCACGGGGATTTCCAAGTCTCCACCCCATTGACGTCAATGGGAGTTTGTTTTGGC
ACCAAAATCAACGGGACTTTCCAAAATGTCGTAATAACCCCGCCCCGTTGACGCAAATGGGCGGTAGGCG
TGTACGGTGGGAGGTCTATATAAGCAGAGCTCGTTTAGTGAACCGTCAGATCCTCACTCTCTTCCGCATC
GCTGTCTGCGAGGGCCAGCTGTTGGGCTCGCGGTTGAGGACAAACTCTTCGCGGTCTTTCCAGTACTCTT
GGATCGGAAACCCGTCGGCCTCCGAACGGTACTCCGCCACCGAGGGACCTGAGCGAGTCCGCATCGACCG
GATCGGAAAACCT
Features (pLannotate 1.2.2; 21 found; start..end, strand, type, name):
    184..273     +  intron         chimeric intron (fragment): chimera between introns from adenovirus and immunoglobulin heavy chain genes
    292..338     +  CDS            IgH signal sequence (fragment): signal sequence from the mouse immunoglobulin heavy chain variable region
   1801..2361    +  CDS            Cd4 (fragment): CD4_RAT - Experimental evidence at protein level: Swiss-Prot protein existence level 1. Integral membrane glycoprotein that plays an essential role in the immune response and serves multiple functions in responses against both external and internal offenses. In T-cells, functions primarily as a coreceptor for MHC class II molecule:peptide complex. The antigens presented by class II peptides are derived from extracellular proteins while class I peptides are derived from cytosolic proteins. Interacts simultaneously with the T-cell receptor (TCR) and the MHC class II presented by antigen presenti
   2398..2565    +  CDS            COMP (fragment): COMP_HUMAN - Experimental evidence at protein level: Swiss-Prot protein existence level 1. May play a role in the structural integrity of cartilage via its interaction with other extracellular matrix proteins such as the collagens and fibronectin. Can mediate the interaction of chondrocytes with the cartilage extracellular matrix through interaction with cell surface integrin receptors. Could play a role in the pathogenesis of osteoarthritis. Potent suppressor of apoptosis in both primary chondrocytes and transformed cells. Suppresses apoptosis by blocking the activation of caspase-3 and by in
   2573..3360    +  CDS            bla(M) (fragment): β-lactamase lacking the signal sequence; bla(M); allows cytosolic expression of β-lactamase
   3367..3432    +  CDS            3xFLAG: three tandem FLAG® epitope tags, followed by an enterokinase cleavage site
   3494..3549    +  polyA_signal   β-globin poly(A) signal: rabbit β-globin polyadenylation signal (Gil and Proudfoot, 1987)
   4063..5744    -  rep_origin     oriP (fragment): Epstein-Barr virus oriP replication origin (Yates et al., 2000)
   5871..5975    +  promoter       AmpR promoter: bla
   5976..6836    +  CDS            AmpR: β-lactamase; bla; confers resistance to ampicillin, carbenicillin, and related antibiotics
   7007..7595    +  rep_origin     ori: high-copy-number ColE1/pMB1/pBR322/pUC origin of replication
   7778..7870    +  CDS            lacI (fragment): lac repressor; lacI; The lac repressor binds to the lac operator to inhibit transcription in E. coli. This inhibition can be relieved by adding lactose or isopropyl-β-D-thiogalactopyranoside (IPTG).
   7883..7904    +  protein_bind   CAP binding site: CAP binding activates transcription in the presence of cAMP. E. coli catabolite activator protein
   7919..7949    +  promoter       lac promoter: promoter for the E. coli lac operon
   7957..7973    +  protein_bind   lac operator: The lac repressor binds to the lac operator to inhibit transcription in E. coli. This inhibition can be relieved by adding lactose or isopropyl-β-D-thiogalactopyranoside (IPTG). lac repressor encoded by lacI
   8043..8059    +  promoter       tet promoter (fragment): E. coli promoter for tetracycline efflux protein gene
   8069..8094    -  CDS            bla(M) (fragment): β-lactamase lacking the signal sequence; bla(M); allows cytosolic expression of β-lactamase
   8268..8647    +  enhancer       CMV enhancer: human cytomegalovirus immediate early enhancer
   8649..8848    +  promoter       CMV promoter: human cytomegalovirus (CMV) immediate early promoter
   8916..8954    +  misc_feature   Ad SA (fragment): adenovirus major late transcript splice acceptor (Friedrich and Soriano, 1991)
   8987..153     -  CDS            PTP (fragment) (across the origin): TERM_ADE02 - Experimental evidence at protein level: Swiss-Prot protein existence level 1. Protein covalently bound to the viral DNA that acts as a primer for viral genomic replication by DNA strand displacement. Assembles on the viral origin of replication in an initiation complex with viral polymerase, DBP, host NFIA and host POU2F1/OCT1. During initiation, the polymerase covalently couples the first dCTP with Ser- 580 of pTP. The terminal protein stimulates the template activity over 20 fold compared to protein-free templates. Neo-synthesized viral genomes are linked to two preterminal prot
