>Addgene plasmid #110993 | PF3D7_0620000-COMP-blac-flag-his | addgene full sequence | sequence record 224484 | Addgene NGS Result
CTCGAGAAAGGCGTCTAACCAGTCACAGTCGCAAGGTAGGCTGAGCACCGTGGCGGGCGGCAGCGGGTGG
CGGTCGGGGTTGTTTCTGGCGGAGGTGCTGCTGATGATGTAATTAAAGTAGGCGGTCTTGAGACGGCGGA
TGGTCGAGGTGAGGTGTGGCAGGCTTGAGATCCAGCTGTTGGGGTGAGTACTCCCTCTCAAAAGCGGGCA
TTACTTCTGCGCTAAGATTGTCAGTTTCCAAAAACGAGGAGGATTTGATATTCACCTGGCCCGATCTGGC
CATACACTTGAGTGACAATGACATCCACTTTGCCTTTCTCTCCACAGGTGTCCACTCCCAGGTCCAAGTT
TGCCACCATGGAGTTTCAGACCCAGGTACTCATGTCCCTGCTGCTCTGCATGTCTGGTGCGGCCGCCAAG
GACGATGGACAGAGACACGGCGAGGACAGCGACAGCATGAACAAGTACAACTACATCTACCGGCCCAACG
CCGACAACGGCATCCACAACAACCTGCGGCCCAGCAGCTACATCGACATGGAACACATTGCCAAGGGCCG
GGACAACACAGCCGGCCTGAGAGAGAACGAGCTGTTCGACATCCAGAACGACGAGAACAGCAACATGGGC
CCCGACCAGGAAAAAGTCATCACCCTGAGCGACAAGATCTACATCGATAAGATCAAGAACATCATCGAGT
ACCGGAAGTGGCGGGCCAAGAGCAAGTACAGAAGCCCCGCCAAGCAGCCCGAAGAGGACATGTTCGTGGA
AGGCTACATCCCCATCAAGCGGCGGGACGACAACCTGCTGCCTCACGAGAAGGCCGAGAAGGACTTCGAG
GAAATCATCCAGAAATACGTGGACCTCGAGAACAAGCTGCAGAAGCAGAAAGAGCTGGAAGAGGCCGAGC
GGCGGAAGAAGAAGCTGGACGACGAGCAGAAGCGGCAGAAGGATCTCGAGGACACCAACCGGAAAGAGAA
TGACGAGGAACAGAGCTACAAGAAGCTCGAGGACCTGGAACTGGAAAACATCGACACCAAGATCAACAAC
AACGACGCCTACGACGTGGAAAACGGCTTCAACGACGACAACAAGCTGTACACAAAGATTAACAAGATCG
TCAGCCAGGTGTCCCAGAACAATGAGCTGTACGTGAACATCATGAAGTACATCACACTGGTCTACACCAG
CCACGTGGACATCAAGCAGGACGACTTCACCAACGGCGCCATCAGCATCTTTCTGACCTTCGAGAACCCC
AAGATGGGCAACGACCTGGCCAATATCAATATCGCCTTCTTCGCCAGCGAGCAGCGGACCGGCACCAACG
AGGTGGCCGAGGCCAGAAGCAACTACCTGACCAACTACAACATGAATGAGCTGCTCGAGGATAACGCCGC
TGGCCGGCTGCTGAGCCAGGACGAGTACATCAAAGAACTCGTGAAGTACAACCACGCCATCTCCAGCAGC
AACAAAGAGAACCTGAAGAACGAGAACTACGACGTCAACATGAACATTGCTAAGATCCTGCAGTATATCA
TCGACAACGACATCAACCTGGTGGACAACTTCATCACCTTCAACAGAGCCAACGAGCAGGAAGTGACCAT
CAGCAAGCTGGATGACTTTCTGCACGAGTGCTCCAAAGTGAAGCCCGAGGATATCAAGAAGGATGAGATC
CAGAAGATCATCAAGACCATCAACAAGAAAGAGCAGATTATCAAAGAAGTGAAGAACAGCCTGATCAAGA
AAGACATCGAGAAGTGCAAGCTCTACACCACCATCCTGATGTTCGGCAGCGGCGCGCCGTCGACCTCCAT
CACGGCCTATAAGAGTGAGGGGGAGTCAGCGGAGTTCTCCTTCCCACTCAACCTTGGAGAGGAAAGCCTG
CAGGGAGAGTTGAGATGGAAGGCAGAGAAGGCTCCTTCTTCCCAGTCCTGGATCACCTTCTCCCTAAAGA
ACCAAAAGGTGTCTGTGCAGAAGTCTACTAGCAACCCCAAGTTCCAGCTGTCCGAAACGCTCCCACTCAC
CCTTCAGATACCCCAGGTCTCCCTTCAGTTTGCTGGTTCTGGCAACCTGACCCTGACTCTGGACAGAGGG
ATACTGTATCAGGAAGTGAACCTGGTGGTGATGAAAGTGACTCAGCCCGACAGCAACACTTTGACCTGTG
AGGTGATGGGACCCACCTCACCCAAGATGAGACTGATCTTGAAGCAGGAGAATCAGGAGGCCAGGGTCTC
CAGGCAGGAGAAAGTGATTCAAGTGCAGGCCCCTGAAGCAGGGGTGTGGCAATGTCTACTGAGTGAAGGT
GAAGAGGTCAAGATGGACTCCAAGATCCAGGTTTTATCCAAAGGGTTGAATTCCGGCGGCGGCTCCGGAG
GCGGTACCGGTGGCGGCGACCTAGCCCCACAGATGCTTCGAGAACTCCAGGAGACTAATGCGGCGCTGCA
AGACGTGAGAGAGCTCTTGCGACAGCAGGTCAAGGAGATCACCTTCCTGAAGAATACGGTGATGGAATGT
GACGCCTGCGGTCTAGACAGAAACCTGCCTCCACTAGCACCTCTGGGCCCACACCCAGAAACGCTGGTGA
AAGTAAAAGATGCTGAAGATCAGTTGGGTGCACGAGTGGGTTACATCGAACTGGATCTCAACAGCGGTAA
GATCCTTGAGAGTTTTCGCCCCGAAGAACGTTTTCCAATGATGAGCACTTTTAAAGTTCTGCTATGTGGC
GCGGTATTATCCCGTATTGACGCCGGGCAAGAGCAACTCGGTCGCCGCATACACTATTCTCAGAATGACT
TGGTTGAGTACTCACCAGTCACAGAAAAGCATCTTACGGATGGCATGACAGTAAGAGAATTATGCAGTGC
TGCCATAACCATGAGTGATAACACTGCGGCCAACTTACTTCTGACAACGATCGGAGGACCGAAGGAGCTA
ACCGCTTTTTTGCACAACATGGGGGATCATGTAACTCGCCTTGATCGTTGGGAACCGGAGCTGAATGAAG
CCATACCAAACGACGAGCGTGACACCACGATGCCTGTAGCAATGGCAACAACGTTGCGCAAACTATTAAC
TGGCGAACTACTTACTCTAGCTTCCCGGCAACAATTAATAGACTGGATGGAGGCGGATAAAGTTGCAGGA
CCACTTCTGCGCTCGGCCCTTCCGGCTGGCTGGTTTATTGCTGATAAATCTGGAGCCGGTGAGCGTGGGT
CTCGCGGTATCATTGCAGCACTGGGGCCAGATGGTAAGCCCTCCCGTATCGTAGTTATCTACACGACGGG
GAGTCAGGCAACTATGGATGAACGAAATAGACAGATCGCTGAGATAGGTGCCTCACTGATTAAGCATTGG
GGCCCTGACTACAAAGACCATGACGGTGATTATAAAGATCATGACATCGATTACAAGGATGACGATGACA
AGGGCCCTCACCACCACCATCACCACTAATAATAAGGATCCCCCGACCTCGACCTCTGGCTAATAAAGGA
AATTTATTTTCATTGCAATAGTGTGTTGGAATTTTTTGTGTCTCTCACTCGGAAGGACATATGGGAGGGC
AAATCATTTGGTCGAGATCCCTCGGAGATCTCTAGCTAGAGGATCGATCCCCGCCCCGGACGAACTAAAC
CTGACTACGACATCTCTGCCCCTTCTTCGCGGGGCAGTGCATGTAATCCCTTCAGTTGGTTGGTACAACT
TGCCAACTGGGCCCTGTTCCACATGTGACACGGGGGGGGACCAAACACAAAGGGGTTCTCTGACTGTAGT
TGACATCCTTATAAATGGATGTGCACATTTGCCAACACTGAGTGGCTTTCATCCTGGAGCAGACTTTGCA
GTCTGTGGACTGCAACACAACATTGCCTTTATGTGTAACTCTTGGCTGAAGCTCTTACACCAATGCTGGG
GGACATGTACCTCCCAGGGGCCCAGGAAGACTACGGGAGGCTACACCAACGTCAATCAGAGGGGCCTGTG
TAGCTACCGATAAGCGGACCCTCAAGAGGGCATTAGCAATAGTGTTTATAAGGCCCCCTTGTTAACCCTA
AACGGGTAGCATATGCTTCCCGGGTAGTAGTATATACTATCCAGACTAACCCTAATTCAATAGCATATGT
TACCCAACGGGAAGCATATGCTATCGAATTAGGGTTAGTAAAAGGGTCCTAAGGAACAGCGATATCTCCC
ACCCCATGAGCTGTCACGGTTTTATTTACATGGGGTCAGGATTCCACGAGGGTAGTGAACCATTTTAGTC
ACAAGGGCAGTGGCTGAAGATCAAGGAGCGGGCAGTGAACTCTCCTGAATCTTCGCCTGCTTCTTCATTC
TCCTTCGTTTAGCTAATAGAATAACTGCTGAGTTGTGAACAGTAAGGTGTATGTGAGGTGCTCGAAAACA
AGGTTTCAGGTGACGCCCCCAGAATAAAATTTGGACGGGGGGTTCAGTGGTGGCATTGTGCTATGACACC
AATATAACCCTCACAAACCCCTTGGGCAATAAATACTAGTGTAGGAATGAAACATTCTGAATATCTTTAA
CAATAGAAATCCATGGGGTGGGGACAAGCCGTAAAGACTGGATGTCCATCTCACACGAATTTATGGCTAT
GGGCAACACATAATCCTAGTGCAATATGATACTGGGGTTATTAAGATGTGTCCCAGGCAGGGACCAAGAC
AGGTGAACCATGTTGTTACACTCTATTTGTAACAAGGGGAAAGAGAGTGGACGCCGACAGCAGCGGACTC
CACTGGTTGTCTCTAACACCCCCGAAAATTAAACGGGGCTCCACGCCAATGGGGCCCATAAACAAAGACA
AGTGGCCACTCTTTTTTTTGAAATTGTGGAGTGGGGGCACGCGTCAGCCCCCACACGCCGCCCTGCGGTT
TTGGACTGTAAAATAAGGGTGTAATAACTTGGCTGATTGTAACCCCGCTAACCACTGCGGTCAAACCACT
TGCCCACAAAACCACTAATGGCACCCCGGGGAATACCTGCATAAGTAGGTGGGCGGGCCAAGATAGGGGC
GCGATTGCTGCGATCTGGAGGACAAATTACACACACTTGCGCCTGAGCGCCAAGCACAGGGTTGTTGGTC
CTCATATTCACGAGGTCGCTGAGAGCACGGTGGGCTAATGTTGCCATGGGTAGCATATACTACCCAAATA
TCTGGATAGCATATGCTATCCTAATCTATATCTGGGTAGCATAGGCTATCCTAATCTATATCTGGGTAGC
ATATGCTATCCTAATCTATATCTGGGTAGTATATGCTATCCTAATTTATATCTGGGTAGCATAGGCTATC
CTAATCTATATCTGGGTAGCATATGCTATCCTAATCTATATCTGGGTAGTATATGCTATCCTAATCTGTA
TCCGGGTAGCATATGCTATCCTAATAGAGATTAGGGTAGTATATGCTATCCTAATTTATATCTGGGTAGC
ATATACTACCCAAATATCTGGATAGCATATGCTATCCTAATCTATATCTGGGTAGCATATGCTATCCTAA
TCTATATCTGGGTAGCATAGGCTATCCTAATCTATATCTGGGTAGCATATGCTATCCTAATCTATATCTG
GGTAGTATATGCTATCCTAATTTATATCTGGGTAGCATAGGCTATCCTAATCTATATCTGGGTAGCATAT
GCTATCCTAATCTATATCTGGGTAGTATATGCTATCCTAATCTGTATCCGGGTAGCATATGCTATCCTCA
TGATAAGCTGTCAAACATGAGAATTTTCTTGAAGACGAAAGGGCCTCGTGATACGCCTATTTTTATAGGT
TAATGTCATGATAATAATGGTTTCTTAGACGTCAGGTGGCACTTTTCGGGGAAATGTGCGCGGAACCCCT
ATTTGTTTATTTTTCTAAATACATTCAAATATGTATCCGCTCATGAGACAATAACCCTGATAAATGCTTC
AATAATATTGAAAAAGGAAGAGTATGAGTATTCAACATTTCCGTGTCGCCCTTATTCCCTTTTTTGCGGC
ATTTTGCCTTCCTGTTTTTGCTCACCCAGAAACGCTGGTGAAAGTAAAAGATGCTGAAGATCAGTTGGGT
GCACGAGTGGGTTACATCGAACTGGATCTCAACAGCGGTAAGATCCTTGAGAGTTTTCGCCCCGAAGAAC
GTTTTCCAATGATGAGCACTTTTAAAGTTCTGCTATGTGGCGCGGTATTATCCCGTGTTGACGCCGGGCA
AGAGCAACTCGGTCGCCGCATACACTATTCTCAGAATGACTTGGTTGAGTACTCACCAGTCACAGAAAAG
CATCTTACGGATGGCATGACAGTAAGAGAATTATGCAGTGCTGCCATAACCATGAGTGATAACACTGCGG
CCAACTTACTTCTGACAACGATCGGAGGACCGAAGGAGCTAACCGCTTTTTTGCACAACATGGGGGATCA
TGTAACTCGCCTTGATCGTTGGGAACCGGAGCTGAATGAAGCCATACCAAACGACGAGCGTGACACCACG
ATGCCTGCAGCAATGGCAACAACGTTGCGCAAACTATTAACTGGCGAACTACTTACTCTAGCTTCCCGGC
AACAATTAATAGACTGGATGGAGGCGGATAAAGTTGCAGGACCACTTCTGCGCTCGGCCCTTCCGGCTGG
CTGGTTTATTGCTGATAAATCTGGAGCCGGTGAGCGTGGGTCTCGCGGTATCATTGCAGCACTGGGGCCA
GATGGTAAGCCCTCCCGTATCGTAGTTATCTACACGACGGGGAGTCAGGCAACTATGGATGAACGAAATA
GACAGATCGCTGAGATAGGTGCCTCACTGATTAAGCATTGGTAACTGTCAGACCAAGTTTACTCATATAT
ACTTTAGATTGATTTAAAACTTCATTTTTAATTTAAAAGGATCTAGGTGAAGATCCTTTTTGATAATCTC
ATGACCAAAATCCCTTAACGTGAGTTTTCGTTCCACTGAGCGTCAGACCCCGTAGAAAAGATCAAAGGAT
CTTCTTGAGATCCTTTTTTTCTGCGCGTAATCTGCTGCTTGCAAACAAAAAAACCACCGCTACCAGCGGT
GGTTTGTTTGCCGGATCAAGAGCTACCAACTCTTTTTCCGAAGGTAACTGGCTTCAGCAGAGCGCAGATA
CCAAATACTGTTCTTCTAGTGTAGCCGTAGTTAGGCCACCACTTCAAGAACTCTGTAGCACCGCCTACAT
ACCTCGCTCTGCTAATCCTGTTACCAGTGGCTGCTGCCAGTGGCGATAAGTCGTGTCTTACCGGGTTGGA
CTCAAGACGATAGTTACCGGATAAGGCGCAGCGGTCGGGCTGAACGGGGGGTTCGTGCACACAGCCCAGC
TTGGAGCGAACGACCTACACCGAACTGAGATACCTACAGCGTGAGCTATGAGAAAGCGCCACGCTTCCCG
AAGGGAGAAAGGCGGACAGGTATCCGGTAAGCGGCAGGGTCGGAACAGGAGAGCGCACGAGGGAGCTTCC
AGGGGGAAACGCCTGGTATCTTTATAGTCCTGTCGGGTTTCGCCACCTCTGACTTGAGCGTCGATTTTTG
TGATGCTCGTCAGGGGGGCGGAGCCTATGGAAAAACGCCAGCAACGCGGCCTTTTTACGGTTCCTGGCCT
TTTGCTGGCCTTTTGCTCACATGTTCTTTCCTGCGTTATCCCCTGATTCTGTGGATAACCGTATTACCGC
CTTTGAGTGAGCTGATACCGCTCGCCGCAGCCGAACGACCGAGCGCAGCGAGTCAGTGAGCGAGGAAGCG
GAAGAGCGCCCAATACGCAAACCGCCTCTCCCCGCGCGTTGGCCGATTCATTAATGCAGCTGGCACGACA
GGTTTCCCGACTGGAAAGCGGGCAGTGAGCGCAACGCAATTAATGTGAGTTAGCTCACTCATTAGGCACC
CCAGGCTTTACACTTTATGCTTCCGGCTCGTATGTTGTGTGGAATTGTGAGCGGATAACAATTTCACACA
GGAAACAGCTATGACCATGATTACGCCAAGCTCTAGCTAGAGGTCGACCAATTCTCATGTTTGACAGCTT
ATCATCGCAGATCCGGGCAACGTTGTTGCCATTGCTGCAGGCGCAGAACTGGTAGGTATGGAAGATCTAT
ACATTGAATCAATATTGGCAATTAGCCATATTAGTCATTGGTTATATAGCATAAATCAATATTGGCTATT
GGCCATTGCATACGTTGTATCTATATCATAATATGTACATTTATATTGGCTCATGTCCAATATGACCGCC
ATGTTGACATTGATTATTGACTAGTTATTAATAGTAATCAATTACGGGGTCATTAGTTCATAGCCCATAT
ATGGAGTTCCGCGTTACATAACTTACGGTAAATGGCCCGCCTGGCTGACCGCCCAACGACCCCCGCCCAT
TGACGTCAATAATGACGTATGTTCCCATAGTAACGCCAATAGGGACTTTCCATTGACGTCAATGGGTGGA
GTATTTACGGTAAACTGCCCACTTGGCAGTACATCAAGTGTATCATATGCCAAGTCCGCCCCCTATTGAC
GTCAATGACGGTAAATGGCCCGCCTGGCATTATGCCCAGTACATGACCTTACGGGACTTTCCTACTTGGC
AGTACATCTACGTATTAGTCATCGCTATTACCATGGTGATGCGGTTTTGGCAGTACACCAATGGGCGTGG
ATAGCGGTTTGACTCACGGGGATTTCCAAGTCTCCACCCCATTGACGTCAATGGGAGTTTGTTTTGGCAC
CAAAATCAACGGGACTTTCCAAAATGTCGTAATAACCCCGCCCCGTTGACGCAAATGGGCGGTAGGCGTG
TACGGTGGGAGGTCTATATAAGCAGAGCTCGTTTAGTGAACCGTCAGATCCTCACTCTCTTCCGCATCGC
TGTCTGCGAGGGCCAGCTGTTGGGCTCGCGGTTGAGGACAAACTCTTCGCGGTCTTTCCAGTACTCTTGG
ATCGGAAACCCGTCGGCCTCCGAACGGTACTCCGCCACCGAGGGACCTGAGCGAGTCCGCATCGACCGGA
TCGGAAAACCT
Features (pLannotate 1.2.2; 21 found; start..end, strand, type, name):
    184..273     +  intron         chimeric intron (fragment): chimera between introns from adenovirus and immunoglobulin heavy chain genes
    292..338     +  CDS            IgH signal sequence (fragment): signal sequence from the mouse immunoglobulin heavy chain variable region
   1801..2361    +  CDS            Cd4 (fragment): CD4_RAT - Experimental evidence at protein level: Swiss-Prot protein existence level 1. Integral membrane glycoprotein that plays an essential role in the immune response and serves multiple functions in responses against both external and internal offenses. In T-cells, functions primarily as a coreceptor for MHC class II molecule:peptide complex. The antigens presented by class II peptides are derived from extracellular proteins while class I peptides are derived from cytosolic proteins. Interacts simultaneously with the T-cell receptor (TCR) and the MHC class II presented by antigen presenti
   2398..2565    +  CDS            COMP (fragment): COMP_HUMAN - Experimental evidence at protein level: Swiss-Prot protein existence level 1. May play a role in the structural integrity of cartilage via its interaction with other extracellular matrix proteins such as the collagens and fibronectin. Can mediate the interaction of chondrocytes with the cartilage extracellular matrix through interaction with cell surface integrin receptors. Could play a role in the pathogenesis of osteoarthritis. Potent suppressor of apoptosis in both primary chondrocytes and transformed cells. Suppresses apoptosis by blocking the activation of caspase-3 and by in
   2573..3360    +  CDS            bla(M) (fragment): β-lactamase lacking the signal sequence; bla(M); allows cytosolic expression of β-lactamase
   3367..3432    +  CDS            3xFLAG: three tandem FLAG® epitope tags, followed by an enterokinase cleavage site
   3492..3547    +  polyA_signal   β-globin poly(A) signal: rabbit β-globin polyadenylation signal (Gil and Proudfoot, 1987)
   4061..5742    -  rep_origin     oriP (fragment): Epstein-Barr virus oriP replication origin (Yates et al., 2000)
   5869..5973    +  promoter       AmpR promoter: bla
   5974..6834    +  CDS            AmpR: β-lactamase; bla; confers resistance to ampicillin, carbenicillin, and related antibiotics
   7005..7593    +  rep_origin     ori: high-copy-number ColE1/pMB1/pBR322/pUC origin of replication
   7776..7868    +  CDS            lacI (fragment): lac repressor; lacI; The lac repressor binds to the lac operator to inhibit transcription in E. coli. This inhibition can be relieved by adding lactose or isopropyl-β-D-thiogalactopyranoside (IPTG).
   7881..7902    +  protein_bind   CAP binding site: CAP binding activates transcription in the presence of cAMP. E. coli catabolite activator protein
   7917..7947    +  promoter       lac promoter: promoter for the E. coli lac operon
   7955..7971    +  protein_bind   lac operator: The lac repressor binds to the lac operator to inhibit transcription in E. coli. This inhibition can be relieved by adding lactose or isopropyl-β-D-thiogalactopyranoside (IPTG). lac repressor encoded by lacI
   8041..8057    +  promoter       tet promoter (fragment): E. coli promoter for tetracycline efflux protein gene
   8067..8092    -  CDS            bla(M) (fragment): β-lactamase lacking the signal sequence; bla(M); allows cytosolic expression of β-lactamase
   8266..8645    +  enhancer       CMV enhancer: human cytomegalovirus immediate early enhancer
   8647..8846    +  promoter       CMV promoter: human cytomegalovirus (CMV) immediate early promoter
   8914..8952    +  misc_feature   Ad SA (fragment): adenovirus major late transcript splice acceptor (Friedrich and Soriano, 1991)
   8985..153     -  CDS            PTP (fragment) (across the origin): TERM_ADE02 - Experimental evidence at protein level: Swiss-Prot protein existence level 1. Protein covalently bound to the viral DNA that acts as a primer for viral genomic replication by DNA strand displacement. Assembles on the viral origin of replication in an initiation complex with viral polymerase, DBP, host NFIA and host POU2F1/OCT1. During initiation, the polymerase covalently couples the first dCTP with Ser- 580 of pTP. The terminal protein stimulates the template activity over 20 fold compared to protein-free templates. Neo-synthesized viral genomes are linked to two preterminal prot
