[The description below was written by a language model from this plasmid's Addgene catalogue record and pLannotate feature annotations shown in this document.]
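Description:
PF3D7_0620000-COMP-blac-flag-his is a mammalian expression plasmid built on the pTT3 backbone, designed to secrete a pentameric, enzyme-tagged form of a Plasmodium falciparum protein ectodomain. It is propagated in E. coli through a high-copy ColE1/pUC-type origin with ampicillin selection (AmpR). It also carries an Epstein-Barr virus oriP fragment, which supports episomal maintenance in cells that supply EBNA1. Remnants of lac regulatory elements are annotated in the backbone and have no evident role in expression.

Expression is driven by the CMV enhancer/promoter, followed by adenovirus-derived leader and splice sequences and a chimeric intron, and is terminated by a rabbit β-globin polyadenylation signal. The open reading frame begins with an exogenous mouse immunoglobulin heavy chain signal peptide. This is followed by a synthetic 1383 bp insert, cloned between NotI and AscI sites, that encodes the full-length ectodomain of PF3D7_0620000 (putative secreted ookinete protein 25, also called POS8). All NXT/S sequons are mutated to NXA, so the mammalian host does not add N-linked glycans. The insert itself is not annotated in either feature table, but it corresponds to the gap between the signal sequence and the Cd4 fragment.

Downstream, in frame, come rat Cd4 domains 3+4, the COMP coiled-coil segment that drives pentamerisation, a β-lactamase lacking its own signal sequence, a 3xFLAG tag and a 6xHis tag. The His tag is listed in the catalogue but not annotated. Pentamerisation raises binding avidity, and β-lactamase can serve as an enzymatic reporter, so the product suits use as a probe for detecting weak extracellular protein interactions. The associated study screened sporozoite membrane protein interactions. The sequencing-derived and depositor sequences differ by only two nucleotides in length and give identical annotations.
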