Addgene plasmid #110993: PF3D7_0620000-COMP-blac-flag-his
Purpose: Expresses pentamerised full-length protein ectodomain with no N-linked glycans in mammalian cells. Contains a C-terminal rat Cd4 d3+4 tag, COMP pentamerisation domain, flag- and 6xHis tags.
Depositing lab: Gavin Wright. Depositing organization: Wellcome Sanger Institute. Publication: Systematic Identification of Plasmodium Falciparum Sporozoite Membrane Protein Interactions Reveals an Essential Role for the p24 Complex in Host Infection. Knockel J, Dundas K, Yang ASP, Galaway F, Metcalf T, Gemert GV, Sauerwein RW, Rayner JC, Billker O, Wright GJ. Mol Cell Proteomics. 2021;20:100038. doi: 10.1074/mcp.RA120.002432. Epub 2021 Jan 27. PubMed 33515807.
Backbone
  Vector backbone: pTT3
  Backbone manufacturer: pTT3 was obtained from Yves Durocher, National Research Council of Canada-Biotechnology Research Institute
  Backbone size w/o insert (bp): 7661
  Vector type: Mammalian Expression
Growth in bacteria
  Bacterial resistance: Ampicillin, 100 μg/mL
  Growth temperature: 37°C
  Growth strain: DH5alpha
  Copy number: Unknown
Gene/Insert
  Gene/Insert name: secreted ookinete protein 25, putative (alt names: PF3D7_0620000; POS8)
  Species: Synthetic
  Insert size (bp): 1383
  Mutation: All NXT/S sites mutated to NXA, where X is any amino acid except Proline
  Entrez Gene: PF3D7_0620000 (a.k.a. PF3D7_0620000, PFF0975c)
  Promoter: CMV
  Tag / fusion protein: Exogenous signal peptide of mouse origin (N terminal on insert); rat Cd4d3+4, beta-lactamase, triple FLAG tag, 6xHis tag (C terminal on insert)
  Cloning method: Restriction Enzyme; 5′ cloning site Not1 (not destroyed); 3′ cloning site Asc1 (not destroyed)
Terms and licenses: Academic/Nonprofit Terms; Industry Terms: Not Available to Industry
How to cite: PF3D7_0620000-COMP-blac-flag-his was a gift from Gavin Wright (Addgene plasmid # 110993 ; http://n2t.net/addgene:110993 ; RRID:Addgene_110993)
